>Addgene plasmid #37819 | pPROBE-NT' | depositor full sequence | sequence record 47441 | pPROBE-NT' sequence 6810 bps
CTCGGGCCGTCTCTTGGGCTTGATCGGCCTTCTTGCGCATCTCACGCGCTCCTGCGGCGGCCTGTAGGGC
AGGCTCATACCCCTGCCGAACCGCTTTTGTCAGCCGGTCGGCCACGGCTTCCGGCGTCTCAACGCGCTTT
GAGATTCCCAGCTTTTCGGCCAATCCCTGCGGTGCATAGGCGCGTGGCTCGACCGCTTGCGGGCTGATGG
TGACGTGGCCCACTGGTGGCCGCTCCAGGGCCTCGTAGAACGCCTGAATGCGCGTGTGACGTGCCTTGCT
GCCCTCGATGCCCCGTTGCAGCCCTAGATCGGCCACAGCGGCCGCAAACGTGGTCTGGTCGCGGGTCATC
TGCGCTTTGTTGCCGATGAACTCCTTGGCCGACAGCCTGCCGTCCTGCGTCAGCGGCACCACGAACGCGG
TCATGTGCGGGCTGGTTTCGTCACGGTGGATGCTGGCCGTCACGATGCGATCCGCCCCGTACTTGTCCGC
CAGCCACTTGTGCGCCTTCTCGAAGAACGCCGCCTGCTGTTCTTGGCTGGCCGACTTCCACCATTCCGGG
CTGGCCGTCATGACGTACTCGACCGCCAACACAGCGTCCTTGCGCCGCTTCTCTGGCAGCAACTCGCGCA
GTCGGCCCATCGCTTCATCGGTGCTGCTGGCCGCCCAGTGCTCGTTCTCTGGCGTCCTGCTGGCGTCAGC
GTTGGGCGTCTCGCGCTCGCGGTAGGCGTGCTTGAGACTGGCCGCCACGTTGCCCATTTTCGCCAGCTTC
TTGCATCGCATGATCGCGTATGCCGCCATGCCTGCCCCTCCCTTTTGGTGTCCAACCGGCTCGACGGGGG
CAGCGCAAGGCGGTGCCTCCGGCGGGCCACTCAATGCTTGAGTATACTCACTAGACTTTGCTTCGCAAAG
TCGTGACCGCCTACGGCGGCTGCGGCGCCCTACGGGCTTGCTCTCCGGGCTTCGCCCTGCGCGGTCGCTG
CGCTCCCTTGCCAGCCCGTGGATATGTGGACGATGGCCGCGAGCGGCCACCGGCTGGCTCGCTTCGCTCG
GCCCGTGGACAACCCTGCTGGACAAGCTGATGGACAGGCTGCGCCTGCCCACGAGCTTGACCACAGGGAT
TGCCCACCGGCTACCCAGCCTTCGACCACATACCCACCGGCTCCAACTGCGCGGCCTGCGGCCTTGCCCC
ATCAATTTTTTTAATTTTCTCTGGGGAAAAGCCTCCGGCCTGCGGCCTGCGCGCTTCGCTTGCCGGTTGG
ACACCAAGTGGAAGGCGGGTCAAGGCTCGCGCAGCGACCGCGCAGCGGCTTGGCCTTGACGCGCCTGGAA
CGACCCAAGCCTATGCGAGTGGGGGCAGTCGAAGGCGAAGCCCGCCCGCCTGCCCCCCGAGCCTCACGGC
GGCGAGTGCGGGGGTTCCAAGGGGGCAGCGCCACCTTGGGCAAGGCCGAAGGCCGCGCAGTCGATCAACA
AGCCCCGGAGGGGCCACTTTTTGCCGGAGGGGGAGCCGCGCCGAAGGCGTGGGGGAACCCCGCAGGGGTG
CCCTTCTTTGGGCACCAAAGAACTAGATATAGGGCGAAATGCGAAAGACTTAAAAATCAACAACTTAAAA
AAGGGGGGTACGCAACAGCTCATTGCGGCACCCCCCGCAATAGCTCATTGCGTAGGTTAAAGAAAATCTG
TAATTGACTGCCACTTTTACGCAACGCATAATTGTTGTCGCGCTGCCGAAAAGTTGCAGCTGATTGCGCA
TGGTGCCGCAACCGTGCGGCACCCTACCGCATGGAGATAAGCATGGCCACGCAGTCCAGAGAAATCGGCA
TTCAAGCCAAGAACAAGCCCGGTCACTGGGTGCAAACGGAACGCAAAGCGCATGAGGCGTGGGCCGGGCT
TATTGCGAGGAAACCCACGGCGGCAATGCTGCTGCATCACCTCGTGGCGCAGATGGGCCACCAGAACGCC
GTGGTGGTCAGCCAGAAGACACTTTCCAAGCTCATCGGACGTTCTTTGCGGACGGTCCAATACGCAGTCA
AGGACTTGGTGGCCGAGCGCTGGATCTCCGTCGTGAAGCTCAACGGCCCCGGCACCGTGTCGGCCTACGT
GGTCAATGACCGCGTGGCGTGGGGCCAGCCCCGCGACCAGTTGCGCCTGTCGGTGTTCAGTGCCGCCGTG
GTGGTTGATCACGACGACCAGGACGAATCGCTGTTGGGGCATGGCGACCTGCGCCGCATCCCGACCCTGT
ATCCGGGCGAGCAGCAACTACCGACCGGCCCCGGCGAGGAGCCGCCCAGCCAGCCCGGCATTCCGGGCAT
GGAACCAGACCTGCCAGCCTTGACCGAAACGGAGGAATGGGAACGGCGCGGGCAGCAGCGCCTGCCGATG
CCCGATGAGCCGTGTTTTCTGGACGATGGCGAGCCGTTGGAGCCGCCGACACGGGTCACGCTGCCGCGCC
GGTAGCACTTGGGTTGCGCAGCAACCCGTAAGTGCGCTGTTCCAGACTATCGGCTGTAGCCGCCTCGCCG
CCCTATACCTTGTCTGCCTCCCCGCGTTGCGTCGCGGTGCATGGAGCCGGGCCACCTCGACCTGAATGGA
AGCCGGCGGCACCTCGCTAACGGATTCACCGTTTTTATCAGGCTCTGGGAGGCAGAATAAATGATCATAT
CGTCAATTATTACCTCCACGGGGAGAGCCTGAGCAAACTGGCCTCAGGCATTTGAGAAGCACACGGTCAC
ACTGCTTCCGGTAGTCAATAAACCGGTAAACCAGCAATAGACATAAGCGGCTATTTAACGACCCTGCCCT
GAACCGACGACCGGGTCGAATTTGCTTTCGAATTTCTGCCATTCATCCGCTTATTATCACTTATTCAGGC
GTAGCACCAGGCGTTTAAGGGCACCAATAACTGCCTTAAAAAAATTACGCCCCGCCCTGCCACTCATCGC
AGTCGGCCTATTGGTTAAAAAATGAGCTGATTTAACAAAAATTTAACGCGAATTTTAACAAAATATTAAC
GCTTACAATTTCCATTCGCCATTCAGGCTGCGCAACTGTTGGGAAGGGCGATCGGTGCGGGCCTCTTCGC
TATTACGCCAGCTGGCGAAAGGGGGATGTGCTGCAAGGCGATTAAGTTGGGTAACGCCAGGGTTTTCCCA
GTCACGACGTTGTAAAACGACGGCCAGTGAGCGCGCGTAATACGACTCACTATAGGGCGAATTGGAGCTG
GGGCCGCAATTCCCAATTCCAGGCATCAAATAAAACGAAAGGCTCAGTCGAAAGACTGGGCCTTTCGTTT
TATCTGTTGTTTGTCGGTGAACGCTCTCCTGAGTAGGACAAATCCGCCGGGAGCGGATTTGAACGTTGCG
AAGCAACGGCCCGGAGGGTGGCGGGCAGGACGCCCGCCATAAACTGCCAGGAATTAATTCCAGGCATCAA
ATAAAACGAAAGGCTCAGTCGAAAGACTGGGCCTTTCGTTTTATCTGTTGTTTGTCGGTGAACGCTCTCC
TGAGTAGGACAAATCCGCCGGGAGCGGATTTGAACGTTGCGAAGCAACGGCCCGGAGGGTGGCGGGCAGG
ACGCCCGCCATAAACTGCCAGGAATTAATTCCAGGCATCAAATAAAACGAAAGGCTCAGTCGAAAGACTG
GGCCTTTCGTTTTATCTGTTGTTTGTCGGTGAACGCTCTCCTGAGTAGGACAAATCCGCCGGGAGCGGAT
TTGAACGTTGCGAAGCAACGGCCCGGAGGGTGGCGGGCAGGACGCCCGCCATAAACTGCCAGGAATTAAT
TCCAGGCATCAAATAAAACGAAAGGCTCAGTCGAAAGACTGGGCCTTTCGTTTTATCTGTTGTTTGTCGG
TGAACGCTCTCCTGAGTAGGACAAATCCGCCGGGAGCGGATTTGAACGTTGCGAAGCAACGGCCCGGAGG
GTGGCGGGCAGGACGCCCGCCATAAACTGCCAGGAATTGGGGATCGGAAGCTGAATTCGAGCTCAGGCCT
TGGTACCCGGGATCCGTCGACTGCAGAAGCTTAATTCCCTAACTAACTAAAGATTAACTTTATAAGGAGG
AAAAACATATGAGTAAAGGAGAAGAACTTTTCACTGGAGTTGTCCCAATTCTTGTTGAATTAGATGGTGA
TGTTAATGGGCACAAATTTTCTGTCAGTGGAGAGGGTGAAGGTGATGCAACATACGGAAAACTTACCCTT
AAATTTATTTGCACTACTGGAAAACTACCTGTTCCATGGCCAACACTTGTCACTACTTTGACTTATGGTG
TTCAATGCTTTTCAAGATACCCAGATCATATGAAACGGCATGACTTTTTCAAGAGTGCCATGCCCGAAGG
TTATGTACAGGAAAGAACTATATTTTTCAAAGATGACGGGAACTACAAGACACGTGCTGAAGTCAAGTTT
GAAGGTGATACCCTTGTTAATAGAATCGAGTTAAAAGGTATTGATTTTAAAGAAGATGGAAACATTCTTG
GACACAAATTGGAATACAACTATAACTCACACAATGTATACATCATGGCAGACAAACAAAAGAATGGAAT
CAAAGTTAACTTCAAAATTAGACACAACATTGAAGATGGAAGCGTTCAACTAGCAGACCATTATCAACAA
AATACTCCAATTGGCGATGGCCCTGTCCTTTTACCAGACAACCATTACCTGTCCACACAATCTGCCCTTT
CGAAAGATCCCAACGAAAAGAGAGACCACATGGTCCTTCTTGAGTTTGTAACAGCTGCTGGGATTACACA
TGGCATGGATGAACTATACAAATAGGAATTAATTCCAGGCATCAAATAAAACGAAAGGCTCAGTCGAAAG
ACTGGGCCTTTCGTTTTATCTGTTGTTTGTCGGTGAACGCTCTCCTGAGTAGGACAAATCCGCCGGGAGC
GGATTTGAACGTTGCGAAGCAACGGCCCGGAGGGTGGCGGGCAGGACGCCCGCCATAAACTGCCAGGAAT
TGGGGGCGGCCCCGTACCCAGCTTTTGTTCCCTTTAGTGAGGGTTAATTGCGCGCTTGGCGTAATCATGG
TCATAGCTGTTTCCTGTGTGAAATTGTTATCCGCTCACAATTCCACACAACATACGAGCCGGAAGCATAA
AGTGTAAAGCCTGGGGTGCCTAATGAGTGAGCTAACTCACATTAATTGCGTTGCGCTCACTGCCCGCTTT
CCAGTCGGGAAACCTGTCGTGCCAGCTGCATTAATGAATCGGCCAACGCGCGGGGAGAGGCGGTTTGCGT
ATTGGGCGCATGCATAAAAACTGTTGTAATTCATTAAGCATTCTGCCGACATGGAAGCCATCACAAACGG
CATGATGAACCTGAATCGCCAGCGGCATCAGCACCTTGTCGCCTTGCGTATAATATTTGCCCATGGGGGT
GGGCGAAGAACTCCAGCATGAGATCCCCGCGCTGGAGGATCATCCAGCCGGCGTCCCGGAAAACGATTCC
GAAGCCCAACCTTTCATAGAAGGCGGCGGTGGAATCGAAATCTCGTGATGGCAGGTTGGGCGTCGCTTGG
TCGGTCATTTCGAACCCCAGAGTCCCGCTCAGAAGAACTCGTCAAGAAGGCGATAGAAGGCGATGCGCTG
CGAATCGGGAGCGGCGATACCGTAAAGCACGAGGAAGCGGTCAGCCCATTCGCCGCCAAGCTCTTCAGCA
ATATCACGGGTAGCCAACGCTATGTCCTGATAGCGGTCCGCCACACCCAGCCGGCCACAGTCGATGAATC
CAGAAAAGCGGCCATTTTCCACCATGATATTCGGCAAGCAGGCATCGCCATGGGTCACGACGAGATCCTC
GCCGTCGGGCATGCGCGCCTTGAGCCTGGCGAACAGTTCGGCTGGCGCGAGCCCCTGATGCTCTTCGTCC
AGATCATCCTGATCGACAAGACCGGCTTCCATCCGAGTACGTGCTCGCTCGATGCGATGTTTCGCTTGGT
GGTCGAATGGGCAGGTAGCCGGATCAAGCGTATGCAGCCGCCGCATTGCATCAGCCATGATGGATACTTT
CTCGGCAGGAGCAAGGTGAGATGACAGGAGATCCTGCCCCGGCACTTCGCCCAATAGCAGCCAGTCCCTT
CCCGCTTCAGTGACAACGTCGAGCACAGCTGCGCAAGGAACGCCCGTCGTGGCCAGCCACGATAGCCGCG
CTGCCTCGTCCTGCAGTTCATTCAGGGCACCGGACAGGTCGGTCTTGACAAAAAGAACCGGGCGCCCCTG
CGCTGACAGCCGGAACACGGCGGCATCAGAGCAGCCGATTGTCTGTTGTGCCCAGTCATAGCCGAATAGC
CTCTCCACCCAAGCGGCCGGAGAACCTGCGTGCAATCCATCTTGTTCAATCATGCGAAACGATCCTCATC
CTGTCTCTTGATCAGATCTTGATCCCCTGCGCCATCAGATCCTTGGCGGCAAGAAAGCCATCCAGTTTAC
TTTGCAGGGCTTCCCAACCTTACCAGAGGGCGCCCCAGCTGGCAATTCCGGTTCGCTTGCTGTCCATAAA
ACCGCCCAGTCTAGCTATCGCCATGTAAGCCCACTGCAAGCTACCTGCTTTCTCTTTGCGCTTGCGTTTT
CCCTTGTCCAGATAGCCCAGTAGCTGACATTCATCCCAGGTGGCACTTTTCGGGGAAATGTGCGCGCCCG
CGTTCCTGCTGGCGCTGGGCCTGTTTCTGGCGCTGGACTTCCCGCTGTTCCGTCAGCAGCTTTTCGCCCA
CGGCCTTGATGATCGCGGCGGCCTTGGCCTGCATATCCCGATTCAACGGCCCCAGGGCGTCCAGAACGGG
CTTCAGGCGCTCCCGAAGGT
Features (pLannotate 1.2.2; 22 found; start..end, strand, type, name):
   1023..1792    +  rep_origin     pBBR1 oriV: replication origin of the broad-host-range plasmid pBBR1 from Bordetella bronchiseptica; requires the pBBR1 Rep protein for replication
   1793..2455    +  CDS            pBBR1 Rep: replication protein for the broad-host-range plasmid pBBR1 from Bordetella bronchiseptica
   2516..2585    +  CDS            TcR (fragment): tetracycline efflux protein; tet; confers resistance to tetracycline
   2914..2943    -  CDS            CmR (fragment): chloramphenicol acetyltransferase confers resistance to chloramphenicol
   2943..3021    +  rep_origin     M13 ori (fragment): M13 bacteriophage origin of replication; arrow indicates direction of (+) strand synthesis
   3025..3180    -  CDS            lacZα (fragment): LacZα fragment of β-galactosidase; lacZ fragment
   3188..3206    +  promoter       T7 promoter: promoter for bacteriophage T7 RNA polymerase
   3247..3333    +  terminator     rrnB T1 terminator: Escherichia coli rrnB; transcription terminator T1 from the E. coli rrnB gene
   3428..3514    +  terminator     rrnB T1 terminator: Escherichia coli rrnB; transcription terminator T1 from the E. coli rrnB gene
   3609..3695    +  terminator     rrnB T1 terminator: Escherichia coli rrnB; transcription terminator T1 from the E. coli rrnB gene
   3790..3876    +  terminator     rrnB T1 terminator: Escherichia coli rrnB; transcription terminator T1 from the E. coli rrnB gene
   4069..4785    +  CDS            GFP: Aequoria victoria green fluorescent protein
   4803..4889    +  terminator     rrnB T1 terminator: Escherichia coli rrnB; transcription terminator T1 from the E. coli rrnB gene
   5001..5019    -  promoter       T3 promoter: promoter for bacteriophage T3 RNA polymerase
   5064..5080    -  protein_bind   lac operator: The lac repressor binds to the lac operator to inhibit transcription in E. coli. This inhibition can be relieved by adding lactose or isopropyl-β-D-thiogalactopyranoside (IPTG). lac repressor encoded by lacI
   5088..5118    -  promoter       lac promoter: promoter for the E. coli lac operon
   5133..5154    -  protein_bind   CAP binding site: CAP binding activates transcription in the presence of cAMP. E. coli catabolite activator protein
   5167..5259    -  CDS            lacI (fragment): lac repressor; lacI; The lac repressor binds to the lac operator to inhibit transcription in E. coli. This inhibition can be relieved by adding lactose or isopropyl-β-D-thiogalactopyranoside (IPTG).
   5270..5386    -  CDS            CmR (fragment): chloramphenicol acetyltransferase; cat; confers resistance to chloramphenicol
   5386..5538    -  CDS            ble (fragment): BLE_KLEPN - Experimental evidence at protein level: Swiss-Prot protein existence level 1. Binding protein with a strong affinity to the bleomycin family of antibiotics. Binds to CL990; an antimitotic-antibiotic compound. From Klebsiella pneumoniae.
   5562..6353    -  CDS            neo: KKA2_KLEPN - Also known as kan, nptII. Experimental evidence at protein level: Swiss-Prot protein existence level 1. Resistance to kanamycin, neomycin, paromomycin, ribostamycin, butirosin and gentamicin B. From Klebsiella pneumoniae.
   6385..6669    -  CDS            tnpA (fragment): TN5P_ECOLX - Also known as tnp. Experimental evidence at protein level: Swiss-Prot protein existence level 1. Mediates transposition of transposon Tn5 by a 'cut and paste' mechanism. First, the monomeric transposase binds the 19 bp inverted DNA repeats flanking the transposon. Then, dimerization of the DNA- bound transposase creates a synaptic DNA complex. After nicking of the first DNA strand, excision of the transposon proceeds through a series of intermediates. The transposase then mediates the insertion of the transposon at a new site by strand transfer. The activity of the wild- type tran
