[The description below was written by a language model from this plasmid's Addgene catalogue record and pLannotate feature annotations shown in this document.]
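Description:
pPROBE-NT' is a broad-host-range promoter-probe vector built on the pBBR1 replicon and designed for measuring transcriptional activity in bacteria. Replication depends on the pBBR1 oriV together with the plasmid-encoded pBBR1 Rep protein, a pair derived from a Bordetella bronchiseptica plasmid. This system is what allows maintenance in many Gram-negative hosts beyond E. coli. Selection is by kanamycin, conferred by the Tn5-type neo (nptII) gene. The adjacent ble and tnpA fragments are remnants of the Tn5 source of that marker. The record lists the copy number as unknown. The stated insert size of about 6.8 kb essentially matches the whole 6,810-nt plasmid, so it appears to describe the entire construct rather than the reporter alone.

The payload is a promoterless gfp (Aequorea victoria green fluorescent protein) coding sequence. Four tandem copies of the E. coli rrnB T1 terminator lie upstream of it and a fifth copy lies immediately downstream. The upstream terminator array blocks read-through transcription from the vector, so fluorescence should reflect only the activity of a DNA fragment cloned between the terminators and gfp. The depositor notes a multiple cloning site, and that this version carries the PstI site, but the site itself is not annotated in the feature table. The downstream terminator insulates the rest of the plasmid from the reporter transcript. Flanking T7 and T3 promoters, lac promoter/operator elements, and fragments of lacZα, lacI, M13 ori, CmR and TcR are leftovers of earlier cloning-vector ancestry rather than functional modules. The plasmid is typically used to clone candidate promoter regions and monitor their expression by GFP fluorescence in diverse bacteria, as its source publication on gfp and inaZ promoter-probe vectors indicates.
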