Addgene plasmid #37819: pPROBE-NT'
Depositing lab: Steven Lindow. Depositing organization: University of California, Berkeley. Publication: Improved gfp and inaZ broad-host-range promoter-probe vectors. Miller WG, Leveau JH, Lindow SE. Mol Plant Microbe Interact. 2000 Nov;13(11):1243-50. 10.1094/MPMI.2000.13.11.1243 PubMed 11059491.
Backbone
  Vector backbone: pBBR1
Growth in bacteria
  Bacterial resistance: Kanamycin, 50 μg/mL
  Growth temperature: 37°C
  Growth strain: DH5alpha
  Copy number: Unknown
Gene/Insert
  Gene/Insert name: Promotorless gfp reporter gene
  Species: bacteria
  Insert size (bp): 6807
  GenBank ID: AF286454
Terms and licenses: Academic/Nonprofit Terms; Industry Terms: Not Available to Industry
Depositor comments: Please refer to the attached table for a complete list of restriction sites in the MCS. This plasmid has the PstI site.
How to cite: pPROBE-NT' was a gift from Steven Lindow (Addgene plasmid # 37819 ; http://n2t.net/addgene:37819 ; RRID:Addgene_37819)
