>Addgene plasmid #37819 | pPROBE-NT' | addgene partial sequence | sequence record 49572 | GFPfusionREV 5'-CTCCACTGACAGAAAATTTG-3'
GGACAACTCCAGTGAAAAGTTCTTCTCCTTTACTCATATGTTTTTCCTCCTTATAAAGTTAATCTTTAGT
TAGTTAGGGAATAAGCCGAATTAAGCTTCTGCAGTCGACGGATCCCGGGTACCAAGGCCTGAGCTCGAAT
TCAGCTTCCGATCCCCAATTCCTGGCAGTTTATGGCGGGCGTCCTGCCCGCCACCCTCCGGGCCGTTGCT
TCGCAACGTTCAAATCCGCTCCCGGCGGATTTGTCCTACTCAGGAGAGCGTTCACCGACAAACAACAGAT
AAAACGAAAGGCCCAGTCTTTCGACTGAGCCTTTCGTTTTATTTGATGCCTGGGGAATTAATTCCTGGCA
GTTTATGGCGGGCGTCCTGCCCGCCACCCTCCGGGCCGTTGCTTCGCAACGTTCAAATCCGCTCCCGGCG
GATTTGTCCTACTCAGGAGAGCGTTCACCGACAAACAACAGATAAAACGAAAGGCCCAGTCTTTCGACTG
AGCCTTTCGTTTTATTTGATGCCTGGGGAATTAATTCCTGGCAGTTTATGGCGGGCGTCCTGCCCGCCAC
CCTCCGGGCCGTTGCTTCGCAACGTTCAAATCCGCTCCCGGCGGATTTGTCCTACTCAGGAGAGCGTTCA
CCGACAAACAACAGATAAAACGAAAGGCCCAGTCTTTCGACTGAGCCTTTCGTTTTATTTGATGCCTGGG
GAATTAATTCCTGGCAGTTTATGGCGGGCG
